Addgene plasmid #248097: pNDMS290
Purpose: sfYFP fluorescent reporter for synthetic Rhizobium nifH promoter
Depositing lab: Barney Geddes. Depositing organization: North Dakota State University.
Backbone
  Vector backbone: pNDGG004 (Addgene #231317)
  Backbone manufacturer: Barney Geddes
  Vector type: Bacterial Expression
Growth in bacteria
  Bacterial resistance: Tetracycline, 10 μg/mL
  Growth temperature: 37°C
  Growth strain: DH5alpha
  Copy number: High Copy
Gene/Insert
  Gene/Insert name: sfYFP
  Promoter: Rlv_PsnifH
  Cloning method: Golden Gate
  Sequencing primers: 5′ NA; 3′ NA
Resource information
  A portion of this plasmid was derived from a plasmid made by: CIDAR MoClo BEVA2.0 Plasmid-ID
Terms and licenses: Academic/Nonprofit Terms; Industry Terms: Not Available to Industry
How to cite: pNDMS290 was a gift from Barney Geddes (Addgene plasmid # 248097 ; http://n2t.net/addgene:248097 ; RRID:Addgene_248097)
