[The description below was written by a language model from this plasmid's Addgene catalogue record and pLannotate feature annotations shown in this document.]
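Description:
pNDMS290 is a 7,388-nt broad-host-range bacterial reporter plasmid built by Golden Gate assembly in the pNDGG004 backbone, with parts derived from the CIDAR MoClo and BEVA2.0 modular toolkits. It replicates from the pBBR1 oriV together with its cognate pBBR1 Rep protein, a replicon originally from Bordetella bronchiseptica that functions in many Gram-negative bacteria. The record lists it as high copy when propagated in E. coli DH5alpha. Selection is by tetracycline, provided by a tetA efflux gene (TcR) with the adjacent divergently oriented tetR regulator. An incP oriT allows the plasmid to be mobilised by conjugation when transfer functions are supplied in trans. An RK2-type par region improves plasmid retention when antibiotic selection is absent: parA and parB are annotated as partition genes, and parD/parE form a toxin-antitoxin pair that kills cells that lose the plasmid.

The payload is a single reporter unit in which sfYFP, a superfolder yellow fluorescent protein, is driven by Rlv_PsnifH, described as a synthetic Rhizobium nifH promoter. The automated annotation labels the 714-bp coding sequence as superfolder GFP, which probably reflects the close similarity between the two variants. The promoter is not annotated as a feature but presumably lies in the unannotated stretch just upstream of the reporter. An rrnB T1 terminator lies upstream, where it may insulate the cassette from neighbouring transcription, and a lambda t0 terminator follows the coding sequence. The stated purpose is to report activity of this synthetic nifH promoter by fluorescence. The record does not specify the host strains or the conditions under which it is assayed.
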