Features (pLannotate 1.2.2; 12 found; start..end, strand, type, name):
    140..248     +  oriT           oriT: incP origin of transfer
    259..921     -  CDS            pBBR1 Rep: replication protein for the broad-host-range plasmid pBBR1 from Bordetella bronchiseptica
    922..1693    -  rep_origin     pBBR1 oriV: replication origin of the broad-host-range plasmid pBBR1 from Bordetella bronchiseptica; requires the pBBR1 Rep protein for replication
   1895..2203    -  CDS            parE: PARE_ECOLX - Experimental evidence at protein level: Swiss-Prot protein existence level 1. Toxin component of a type II toxin-antitoxin (TA) system involved in plasmid partition. Acts by inhibiting DNA gyrase, converting supercoiled plasmid DNA into a singly cleaved linear form in an ATP-dependent fashion. To do so it probably interacts with one of the gyrase subunits. Gyrase inhibition is prevented by antitoxin ParD, and is reversed in vitro by incubation with ParD. In cells that have lost the plasmid filamentation and growth inhibition occur; this is suppressed when ParD is supplied in trans
   2203..2451    -  CDS            parD: PARD_ECOLX - Experimental evidence at protein level: Swiss-Prot protein existence level 1. Antitoxin component of a type II toxin-antitoxin (TA) system involved in plasmid partition. Inhibits the anti-DNA gyrase activity of toxin ParE; reverses and restores gyrase catalytic activity in vitro. The parDE operon alone is capable of stabilizing an RK2-derived minireplicon under defined growth conditions in several different Gram- negative bacteria. It does so by the post-segregational killing (PSK) of plasmid-free cells, also referred to as a plasmid addiction system. Binds its own promoter, autor
   2580..3422    +  CDS            parB: PARB4_ECOLX - Protein predicted: Swiss-Prot protein existence level 4. Involved in plasmid partition. From Escherichia coli.
   3386..4042    +  CDS            parA: PARA4_ECOLX - Protein inferred from homology: Swiss-Prot protein existence level 3. Involved in plasmid partition. From Escherichia coli.
   4202..4288    -  terminator     rrnB T1 terminator: Escherichia coli rrnB; transcription terminator T1 from the E. coli rrnB gene
   4535..5248    +  CDS            superfolder GFP: GFP variant that folds robustly even when fused to poorly folded proteins (Pédelacq et al., 2006)
   5330..5424    +  terminator     lambda t0 terminator: transcription terminator from phage lambda
   5433..6083    -  CDS            TetR: tetracycline resistance regulatory protein; tetR
   6189..7388    +  CDS            TcR: tetracycline efflux protein; tetA; confers resistance to tetracycline
>Addgene plasmid #248097 | pNDMS290 | addgene full sequence | sequence record 495376 | Addgene NGS Result
ACTACTTTTCCGCTGCATAACCCTGCTTCGGGGTCATTATAGCGATTTTTTCGGTATATCCATCCTTTTT
CGCACGATATACAGGATTTTGCCAAAGGGTTCGTGTAGACTTTCCTTGGTGTATCCAACGGCGTCAGCCG
GGCAGGATAGGTGAAGTAGGCCCACCCGCGAGCGGGTGTTCCTTCTTCACTGTCCCTTATTCGCACCTGG
CGGTGCTCAACGGGAATCCTGCTCTGCGAGGCTGGCCGTAGGCCGGCCCTACCGGCGCGGCAGCGTTACC
CGTGTCGGCGGCTCCAACGGCTCGCCATCGTCCAGAAAACACGGCTCATCGGGCATCGGCAGGCGCTGCT
GCCCGCGCCGTTCCCATTCCTCCGTTTCGGTCAAGGCTGGCAGGTCTGGTTCCATGCCCGGAATGCCGGG
CTGGCTGGGCGGCTCCTCGCCGGGGCCGGTCGGTAGTTGCTGCTCGCCCGGATACAGGGTCGGGATGCGG
CGCAGGTCGCCATGCCCCAACAGCGATTCGTCCTGGTCGTCGTGATCAACCACCACGGCGGCACTGAACA
CCGACAGGCGCAACTGGTCGCGGGGCTGGCCCCACGCCACGCGGTCATTGACCACGTAGGCCGACACGGT
GCCGGGGCCGTTGAGCTTCACGACGGAGATCCAGCGCTCGGCCACCAAGTCCTTGACTGCGTATTGGACC
GTCCGCAAAGAACGTCCGATGAGCTTGGAAAGAGTCTTTTGGCTGACCACCACGGCGTTCTGGTGGCCCA
TCTGCGCGACGAGGTGATGCAGCAGCATTGCCGCCGTGGGTTTCCTCGCAATAAGCCCGGCCCACGCCTC
ATGCGCTTTGCGTTCCGTTTGGACCCAGTGACCGGGCTTGTTCTTGGCTTGAATGCCGATTTCTCTGGAC
TGCGTGGCCATGCTTATCTCCATGCGGTAGGGGTGCCGCACGGTTGCGGCACCATGCGCAATCAGCTGCA
ACTTTTCGGCAGCGCGACAACAATTATGCGTTGCGTAAAAGTGGCAGTCAATTACAGATTTTCTTTAACC
TACGCAATGAGCTATTGCGGGGGGTGCCGCAATGAGCTGTTGCGTACCCCCCTTTTTTAAGTTGTTGATT
TTTAAGTCTTTCGCATTTCGCCCTATATCTAGTTCTTTGGTGCCCAAAGAAGGGCACCCCTGCGGGGTTC
CCCCACGCCTTCGGCGCGGCTCCCCCTCCGGCAAAAAGTGGCCCCTCCGGGGCTTGTTGATCGACTGCGC
GGCCTTCGGCCTTGCCCAAGGTGGCGCTGCCCCCTTGGAACCCCCGCACTCGCCGCCGTGAGGCTCGGGG
GGCAGGCGGGCGGGCTTCGCCCTTCGACTGCCCCCACTCGCATAGGCTTGGGTCGTTCCAGGCGCGTCAA
GGCCAAGCCGCTGCGCGGTCGCTGCGCGAGCCTTGACCCGCCTTCCTCTTGGTGTCCAACCGGCAAGCGA
AGCGCGCAGGCCGCAGGCCGGAGGCTTTTCCCCAGAGAAAATTAAAAAAATTGATGGGGCAAGGCCGCAG
GCCGCGCAGTTGGAGCCGGTGGGTATGTGGTCGAAGGCTGGGTAGCCGGTGGGCAATCCCTGTGGTCAAG
CTCGTGGGCAGGCGCAGCCTGTCCATCAGCTTGTCCAGCAGGGTTGTCCACGGGCCGAGCGAAGCGAGCC
AGCCGGTGGCCGCTCGCGGCCATCGTCCACATATCCACGGGCTGGCAAGGGAGCGCAGCGACCGCGCAGG
GCGAAGCCCGGAGAGCAAGCCCGTAGGGGGTTACTGCATGAGCTTGTGGAAGTGTGCTGAGCATAAATGA
TTCTCCTAGCTGTTCTTTGGGTAAGTACGCCATCAGGACGTTGTGAGTGGCGCGATTTTTAGCGGCTGAA
ATCAGCCCTTGAGCCTGTCGGCAAGTCGCGTCATGAGGTCCATGCGCTCATGCAGGATCGCCACGACCAA
CGCGGGTTCGCCCGCACGCGGCAGGCAAAAAACGTAGTGGTGTTCGCAGCGGGCCATCCGCAGCGCGGGA
AAGAGTTCGCTCATGTCCTTAAACGGGCCTTCGCCGGCGGCAAGCCTGGCTATGCCCTGTTCCAGCTTAG
CGATATAGCGGCGCACCTGCGCCGCGCCCCACTCCCGGCGCGTGTAGCGGATGATGCCGCGTAGATCGGC
TTCGGCCTCAGCCGTGAGGATGTAGGCCGTCAAGCGCGATCCCCGCTGAGTTCTTCATCAAGAATTTCGC
CGACGCTCTTGGTGGACACCTTGCCGGCAAGCCCATCGTTGATGCGGTTCCCCAGCATGGTTTTCAGTTC
CTGCCATGCCTGATCGGCATCAGCGTCACCGGGGAACAGACGTTCGAGGGCGTATTGCTTAATGGTCTTG
CCCTGCAAGGCGGCCAGGGCTTTCAGGCTCTGGTGCTGCTGGTCCGTCATGTCGATTGTCAGGCGGCTCA
TTGGATAACCTCCATAAAATACACGTAACCACATTAGCACATATGTGGGCGTGAGGCTACAGCGCGAGGC
GCATTAAGGTCGGGAAAATGCGCTAGGCGCATTTAAATTGCGTATTGCTGTAATGCGCCATGCCGGCTAG
ACTAGGCCCAAATGGGTATACCCAATTTGACCAAGGGGGACGCGATGAGGGCGGCCAAGCACTACCGACA
ACTTCTATCCATCGACTTCAACATCGAGGCGCTGGCCTTCGTGCCTGGACCCGACGGCACACGCGGCCGG
CGCATCCACGTCCTGGGGCGCGAGGTCCGCGACCGGCCCGGCCTGGTCGAGTACCTTTCGCCGGCGTTCG
GCTCGCGGGTGGCGCTGGACGGCTACTGCAAGGCCAATTTCGATGCAGTGCTGCACCTGGCGTACCCCGA
TCATCAGCAATGGGGCCACGCATGAAGCGCCGAAGCTACGCCATGCTGCGCGCCGCTGCCGCGCTGGCCG
TCCTGGTCGTTGCCTCGCCGGCATGGGCCGAGCTGCGCGGCGAGGTCGTGCGCATCATCGACGGCGACAC
CATCGACGTGCTGGTAGACAAGCAGCCGGTGCGCGTGCGCCTGGTGGACATTGACGCGCCGGAAAAGCGG
CAAGCCTTCGGCGAACGTGCGCGCCAGGCGCTGGCCGGCATGGTGTTCCGCCGGCACGTCCTGGTCGACG
AGAAGGACACCGACCGTTACGGCCGCACGCTGGGCACCGTCTGGGTCAACATGGAGCTGGCCAGCCGGCC
GCCGCAGCCGCGCAACGTCAACGCCGCGATGGTTCACCAGGGCATGGCGTGGGCCTATCGCTTCCACGGC
CGCGCGGCCGACCCTGAAATGCTGCGGCTCGAACAGGAGGCGCGAGGCAAGCGCGTCGGCCTCTGGTCCG
ATCCGCACGCCGTCGAGCCGTGGAAATGGCGACGCGAGAGCAACAACCGGAGGGACGAAGGTTGAAGGTC
GCCCGCATCTACCTGCGCGCCAGTACGGACGAGCAGAATCTTGAACGCCAGGAGAGCCTTGTAGCGGCCA
CGCGGGCCGCCGGGTACTACGTCGCCGGCATCTACCGCGAGAAGGCGTCCGGCGCACGCGCCGACCGGCC
CGAGCTGCTGCGCATGATCGCGGACCTGCAACCTGGTGAAGTCGTCGTTGCGGAGAAGATCGACCGCATC
AGCCGCTTGCCGTTGGCCGAGGCCGAGCGCCTGGTTGCGTCGATCCGGGCCAAAGGGGCCAAGCTGGCCG
TGCCTGGCGTGGTGGACCTGTCGGAGCTGGCCGCCGAGGCGAACGGAGTGGCGAAAATCGTTCTGGAATC
CGTCCAGGACATGCTTTTGAAGCTCGCCTTGCAGATGGCCCGCGACGACTACGAGGATCGGCGCGAGCGT
CAACGTCAGGGTGTCCAGTTGGCGAAGGCCGCCGGCCGCTACACCGGCCGCAAACGTGACGCCGGCATGC
ACGACCGCATCATCACGCTTCGCTCCGGCGGATCGAGCATTGCCAAGACGGCCAAGCTGGTCGGATGCAG
CCCGAGCCAGGTCAAACGAGTGTGGGCGGCCTGGAACGCGCAGCAGCAAAAATAAAGCCGGGCAGTGCCC
GGCTTTTCTCACCTTTTCGCGTCCCGCAGGGCCGCTGCGAGCGCCCTACCTAGATCCTCGCTTTCCCCCT
CGGTGTAGTCCGGCCAGGGCACGAAGGGCGCGGATGCGAACCTGTTGAGCAGGTCAGATCTAGGGCGGCG
GATTTGTCCTACTCAGGAGAGCGTTCACCGACAAACAACAGATAAAACGAAAGGCCCAGTCTTTCGACTG
AGCCTTTCGTTTTATTTGATGCCTGCCGAATTCGGATCCGGAGCTCGACACGACATTGTCGTCACCTTTG
TCGGGTCCGCGACAAGCTTTTTGTTCCTCGATCCCGTATGTTTTCGCCTAAATATCTGAAACAGCAGCAA
ATTATTTTTCGTTAGCTCAATCGGCCCACTTGGCACGAGTCTTGAAATTTATTGCGAGGCGGCGGAGCTG
CCGGCCGCATCCGTGCGGCATAACCACGGTTGTGAACAAATGAAGGAAGGCCAAATGCGTAAAGGCGAAG
AGCTGTTCACTGGTGTCGTCCCTATTCTGGTGGAACTGGATGGTGATGTCAACGGTCATAAGTTTTCCGT
GCGTGGCGAGGGTGAAGGTGACGCAACTAATGGTAAACTGACGCTGAAGTTCATCTGTACTACTGGTAAA
CTGCCGGTACCTTGGCCGACTCTGGTAACGACGCTGACTTATGGTGTTCAGTGCTTTGCTCGTTATCCGG
ACCATATGAAGCAGCATGACTTCTTCAAGTCCGCCATGCCGGAAGGCTATGTGCAGGAACGCACGATTTC
CTTTAAGGATGACGGCACGTACAAAACGCGTGCGGAAGTGAAATTTGAAGGCGATACCCTGGTAAACCGC
ATTGAGCTGAAAGGCATTGACTTTAAAGAAGACGGCAATATCCTGGGCCATAAGCTGGAATACAATTTTA
ACAGCCACAATGTTTACATCACCGCCGATAAACAAAAAAATGGCATTAAAGCGAATTTTAAAATTCGCCA
CAACGTGGAGGATGGCAGCGTGCAGCTGGCTGATCACTACCAGCAAAACACTCCAATCGGTGATGGTCCT
GTTCTGCTGCCAGACAATCACTATCTGAGCTACCAAAGCGTTCTGTCTAAAGATCCGAACGAGAAACGCG
ATCATATGGTTCTGCTGGAGTTCGTAACCGCAGCGGGCATCACGCATGGTATGGATGAACTGTACAAATA
ATGAAGGTCTAACGCATGAGAAAGCCCCCGGAAGATCACCTTCCGGGGGCTTTTTTATTGCGCCCTTGAG
ACGCTCTTGGACTCCTGTTGATAGATCCAGTAATGACCTCAGAACTCCATCTGGATTTGTTCAGAACGCT
CGGTTGCCGCCGGGCGTTTTTTATTGGTGAGAATCCAGGCAATCAATCGTCACCCTTTCTCGGTCCTTCA
ACGTTCCTGACAACGAGCCTCCTTTTCGCCAATCCATCGACAATCACCGCGAGTCCCTGCTCGAACGCTG
CGTCCGGACCGGCTTCGTCGAAGGCGTCTATCGCGGCCCGCAACAGCGGCGAGAGCGGAGCCTGTTCAAC
GGTGCCGCCGCGCTCGCCGGCATCGCTGTCGCCGGCCTGCTCCTCAAGCACGGCCCCAACAGTGAAGTAG
CTGATTGTCATCAGCGCATTGACGGCGTCCCCGGCCGAAAAACCCGCCTCGCAGAGGAAGCGAAGCTGCG
CGTCGGCCGTTTCCATCTGCGGTGCGCCCGGTCGCGTGCCGGCATGGATGCGCGCGCCATCGCGGTAGGC
GAGCAGCGCCTGCCTGAAGCTGCGGGCATTCCCGATCAGAAATGAGCGCCAGTCGTCGTCGGCTCTCGGC
ACCGAATGCGTATGATTCTCCGCCAGCATGGCTTCGGCCAGTGCGTCGAGCAGCGCCCGCTTGTTCCTGA
AGTGCCAGTAAAGCGCCGGCTGCTGAACCCCCAACCGTTCCGCCAGTTTGCGTGTCGTCAGACCGTCTAC
GCCGACCTCGTTCAACAGGTCCAGGGCGGCACGGATCACTGTATTCGGCTGCAACTTTGTCATGCTTGAC
ACTTTATCACTGATAAACATAATATGTCCACCAACTTATCAGTGATAAAGAATCCGCGCGTTCAATCGGA
CCAGCGGAGGCTGGTCCGGAGGCCAGACGTGAAACCCAACATACCCCTGATCGTAATTCTGAGCACTGTC
GCGCTCGACGCTGTCGGCATCGGCCTGATTATGCCGGTGCTGCCGGGCCTCCTGCGCGATCTGGTTCACT
CGAACGACGTCACCGCCCACTATGGCATTCTGCTGGCGCTGTATGCGTTGGTGCAATTTGCCTGCGCACC
TGTGCTGGGCGCGCTGTCGGATCGTTTCGGGCGGCGGCCAATCTTGCTCGTGTCGCTGGCCGGCGCCACT
GTCGACTACGCCATCATGGCGACAGCGCCTTTCCTTTGGGTTCTCTATATCGGGCGGATCGTGGCCGGCA
TCACCGGGGCGACTGGGGCGGTAGCCGGCGCTTATATTGCCGATATCACTGATGGCGATGAGCGCGCGCG
GCACTTCGGCTTCATGAGCGCCTGTTTCGGGTTCGGGATGGTCGCGGGACCTGTGCTCGGTGGGCTGATG
GGCGGTTTCTCCCCCCACGCTCCGTTCTTCGCCGCGGCAGCCTTGAACGGCCTCAATTTCCTGACGGGCT
GTTTCCTTTTGCCGGAGTCGCACAAAGGCGAACGCCGGCCGTTACGCCGGGAGGCTCTCAACCCGCTCGC
TTCGTTCCGGTGGGCCCGGGGCATGACCGTCGTCGCCGCCCTGATGGCGGTGTTCTTCATCATGCAACTT
GTCGGACAGGTGCCGGCCGCGCTTTGGGTCATTTTCGGCGAGGATCGCTTTCACTGGGACGCGACCACGA
TCGGCATTTCGCTTGCCGCATTTGGCATTCTGCATTCACTCGCCCAGGCAATGATCACCGGCCCTGTAGC
CGCCCGGCTCGGCGAAAGGCGGGCACTCATGCTCGGAATGATTGCCGACGGCACAGGCTACATCCTGCTT
GCCTTCGCGACACGGGGATGGATGGCGTTCCCGATCATGGTCCTGCTTGCTTCGGGTGGCATCGGAATGC
CGGCGCTGCAAGCAATGTTGTCCAGGCAGGTGGATGAGGAACGTCAGGGGCAGCTGCAAGGCTCACTGGC
GGCGCTCACCAGCCTGACCTCGATCGTCGGACCCCTCCTCTTCACGGCGATCTATGCGGCTTCTATAACA
ACGTGGAACGGGTGGGCATGGATTGCAGGCGCTGCCCTCTACTTGCTCTGCCTGCCGGCGCTGCGTCGCG
GGCTTTGGAGCGGCGCAGGGCAACGAGCCGATCGCTGA
